Addgene plasmid #182125: 3xNLS-NLP-cMyc-cMyc LbaCas12a
Purpose: pET21a protein expression vector for 3xNLS-NLP-cMyc-cMyc LbaCas12a in bacteria
Depositing lab: Scot Wolfe. Depositing organization: University of Massachusetts, Worcester. Publication: Optimization of Nuclear Localization Signal Composition Improves CRISPR-Cas12a Editing Rates in Human Primary Cells. Luk K, Liu P, Zeng J, Wang Y, Maitland SA, Idrizi F, Ponnienselvan K, Iyer S, Zhu LJ, Luban J, Bauer DE, Wolfe SA. GEN Biotechnol. 2022 Jun;1(3):271-284. doi: 10.1089/genbio.2022.0003. Epub 2022 Jun 14. PubMed 38405215.
Backbone
  Vector backbone: pET21a
  Backbone manufacturer: EMD Biosciences
  Backbone size w/o insert (bp): 5343
  Total vector size (bp): 9258
  Vector type: Bacterial Expression
Growth in bacteria
  Bacterial resistance: Ampicillin, 100 μg/mL
  Growth temperature: 37°C
  Growth strain: DH5alpha
  Copy number: High Copy
Gene/Insert
  Gene/Insert name: 3xNLS-NLP-cMyc-cMyc LbaCas12a (alt name: 3xNLS LbaCas12a)
  Species: Lachnospiraceae
  Insert size (bp): 3915
  Promoter: T7
  Tag / fusion protein: 6xHis (C terminal on insert)
  Cloning method: Gibson Cloning
  Sequencing primers: 5′ T7; 3′ T7 Terminator
Terms and licenses: Academic/Nonprofit Terms; Industry Terms: Not Available to Industry
How to cite: 3xNLS-NLP-cMyc-cMyc LbaCas12a was a gift from Scot Wolfe (Addgene plasmid # 182125 ; http://n2t.net/addgene:182125 ; RRID:Addgene_182125)
