[The description below was written by a language model from this plasmid's Addgene catalogue record and pLannotate feature annotations shown in this document.]
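Description:
3xNLS-NLP-cMyc-cMyc LbaCas12a is a bacterial protein expression plasmid of roughly 9.3 kb, built on the pET21a backbone for producing a nuclear-localization-optimized Cas12a (Cpf1) nuclease from Lachnospiraceae bacterium ND2006 in E. coli. It replicates through a pBR322/ColE1-type origin with the associated bom and rop regions, carries an f1 phage origin, and is selected with ampicillin via the β-lactamase gene. The catalogue lists it as high copy, although the annotated rop gene normally moderates copy number. Short tetracycline-resistance fragments in the annotation are nonfunctional pBR322 remnants.

The open reading frame sits downstream of a T7 promoter fused to a lac operator and the strong T7 gene 10 ribosome binding site, and it ends at a T7 terminator. The plasmid also encodes the lac repressor, so expression stays low until it is induced with IPTG in a host that supplies T7 RNA polymerase. The annotated coding region consists of LbCpf1 followed directly by a bipartite nucleoplasmin NLS, a triple HA epitope tag and a C-terminal polyhistidine tag for metal-affinity purification, recorded as 6xHis in the catalogue. The name indicates three NLS elements, nucleoplasmin plus two c-Myc signals. The automated feature table identifies only the nucleoplasmin sequence. The c-Myc NLSs presumably lie in the unannotated stretch between the HA and His tags, though the record does not confirm this.

According to the associated publication title, the construct belongs to work on optimizing NLS composition to raise Cas12a editing rates in human primary cells. That fits its use as a source of purified recombinant nuclease, presumably for delivery into such cells.
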