Features (pLannotate 1.2.2; 21 found; start..end, strand, type, name):
    699..776     -  promoter       lacI promoter: lacI
    784..1063    -  CDS            TcR (fragment): tetracycline efflux protein; tet; confers resistance to tetracycline
   1085..1103    +  promoter       T7 promoter: promoter for bacteriophage T7 RNA polymerase
   1104..1128    +  protein_bind   lac operator: The lac repressor binds to the lac operator to inhibit transcription in E. coli. This inhibition can be relieved by adding lactose or isopropyl-β-D-thiogalactopyranoside (IPTG). lac repressor encoded by lacI
   1143..1165    +  RBS            RBS: efficient ribosome binding site from bacteriophage T7 gene 10 (Olins and Rangwala, 1989)
   1173..4856    +  CDS            LbCpf1: CRISPR-associated protein from Lachnospiraceae bacterium ND2006 (Zetsche et al., 2015)
   4857..4904    +  CDS            nucleoplasmin NLS: bipartite nuclear localization signal from nucleoplasmin
   4911..4991    +  CDS            3xHA: three tandem HA epitope tags
   5070..5087    +  CDS            9xHis (fragment): 9xHis affinity tag
   5097..5146    +  CDS            SET1 (fragment): solubility-enhancement tag derived from T7 phage gene 10B
   5154..5201    +  terminator     T7 terminator: transcription terminator for bacteriophage T7 RNA polymerase
   5238..5666    +  rep_origin     f1 ori (sequence partly withheld): f1 bacteriophage origin of replication; arrow indicates direction of (+) strand synthesis
   5719..5823    +  promoter       AmpR promoter: bla
   5824..6684    +  CDS            AmpR: β-lactamase; bla; confers resistance to ampicillin, carbenicillin, and related antibiotics
   6855..7443    +  rep_origin     ori: high-copy-number ColE1/pMB1/pBR322/pUC origin of replication
   7629..7768    -  misc_feature   bom: basis of mobility region from pBR322
   7870..8061    -  CDS            rop: Rop protein, which maintains plasmids at low copy number; rop
   8078..8458    +  CDS            YPB1_ECOLX: Protein predicted: Swiss-Prot protein existence level 4. From Escherichia coli.
   8530..8821    -  CDS            TcR (fragment): tetracycline efflux protein; tet; confers resistance to tetracycline
   8836..8857    -  protein_bind   CAP binding site: CAP binding activates transcription in the presence of cAMP. E. coli catabolite activator protein
   8870..698     -  CDS            lacI (across the origin): lac repressor; lacI; The lac repressor binds to the lac operator to inhibit transcription in E. coli. This inhibition can be relieved by adding lactose or isopropyl-β-D-thiogalactopyranoside (IPTG).
>Addgene plasmid #182125 | 3xNLS-NLP-cMyc-cMyc LbaCas12a | addgene full sequence | sequence record 372778 | Addgene NGS Result
AGCATTTGCATGGTTTGTTGAAAACCGGACATGGCACTCCAGTCGCCTTCCCGTTCCGCTATCGGCTGAA
TTTGATTGCGAGTGAGATATTTATGCCAGCCAGCCAGACGCAGACGCGCCGAGACAGAACTTAATGGGCC
CGCTAACAGCGCGATTTGCTGGTGACCCAATGCGACCAGATGCTCCACGCCCAGTCGCGTACCGTCTTCA
TGGGAGAAAATAATACTGTTGATGGGTGTCTGGTCAGAGACATCAAGAAATAACGCCGGAACATTAGTGC
AGGCAGCTTCCACAGCAATGGCATCCTGGTCATCCAGCGGATAGTTAATGATCAGCCCACTGACGCGTTG
CGCGAGAAGATTGTGCACCGCCGCTTTACAGGCTTCGACGCCGCTTCGTTCTACCATCGACACCACCACG
CTGGCACCCAGTTGATCGGCGCGAGATTTAATCGCCGCGACAATTTGCGACGGCGCGTGCAGGGCCAGAC
TGGAGGTGGCAACGCCAATCAGCAACGACTGTTTGCCCGCCAGTTGTTGTGCCACGCGGTTGGGAATGTA
ATTCAGCTCCGCCATCGCCGCTTCCACTTTTTCCCGCGTTTTCGCAGAAACGTGGCTGGCCTGGTTCACC
ACGCGGGAAACGGTCTGATAAGAGACACCGGCATACTCTGCGACATCGTATAACGTTACTGGTTTCACAT
TCACCACCCTGAATTGACTCTCTTCCGGGCGCTATCATGCCATACCGCGAAAGGTTTTGCGCCATTCGAT
GGTGTCCGGGATCTCGACGCTCTCCCTTATGCGACTCCTGCATTAGGAAGCAGCCCAGTAGTAGGTTGAG
GCCGTTGAGCACCGCCGCCGCAAGGAATGGTGCATGCAAGGAGATGGCGCCCAACAGTCCCCCGGCCACG
GGGCCTGCCACCATACCCACGCCGAAACAAGCGCTCATGAGCCCGAAGTGGCGAGCCCGATCTTCCCCAT
CGGTGATGTCGGCGATATAGGCGCCAGCAACCGCACCTGTGGCGCCGGTGATGCCGGCCACGATGCGTCC
GGCGTAGAGGATCGAGATCTCGATCCCGCGAAATTAATACGACTCACTATAGGGGAATTGTGAGCGGATA
ACAATTCCCCTCTAGAAATAATTTTGTTTAACTTTAAGAAGGAGATATACATATGAGCAAGCTGGAGAAG
TTTACAAACTGCTACTCCCTGTCTAAGACCCTGAGGTTCAAGGCCATCCCTGTGGGCAAGACCCAGGAGA
ACATCGACAATAAGCGGCTGCTGGTGGAGGACGAGAAGAGAGCCGAGGATTATAAGGGCGTGAAGAAGCT
GCTGGATCGCTACTATCTGTCTTTTATCAACGACGTGCTGCACAGCATCAAGCTGAAGAATCTGAACAAT
TACATCAGCCTGTTCCGGAAGAAAACCAGAACCGAGAAGGAGAATAAGGAGCTGGAGAACCTGGAGATCA
ATCTGCGGAAGGAGATCGCCAAGGCCTTCAAGGGCAACGAGGGCTACAAGTCCCTGTTTAAGAAGGATAT
CATCGAGACAATCCTGCCAGAGTTCCTGGACGATAAGGACGAGATCGCCCTGGTGAACAGCTTCAATGGC
TTTACCACAGCCTTCACCGGCTTCTTTGATAACAGAGAGAATATGTTTTCCGAGGAGGCCAAGAGCACAT
CCATCGCCTTCAGGTGTATCAACGAGAATCTGACCCGCTACATCTCTAATATGGACATCTTCGAGAAGGT
GGACGCCATCTTTGATAAGCACGAGGTGCAGGAGATCAAGGAGAAGATCCTGAACAGCGACTATGATGTG
GAGGATTTCTTTGAGGGCGAGTTCTTTAACTTTGTGCTGACACAGGAGGGCATCGACGTGTATAACGCCA
TCATCGGCGGCTTCGTGACCGAGAGCGGCGAGAAGATCAAGGGCCTGAACGAGTACATCAACCTGTATAA
TCAGAAAACCAAGCAGAAGCTGCCTAAGTTTAAGCCACTGTATAAGCAGGTGCTGAGCGATCGGGAGTCT
CTGAGCTTCTACGGCGAGGGCTATACATCCGATGAGGAGGTGCTGGAGGTGTTTAGAAACACCCTGAACA
AGAACAGCGAGATCTTCAGCTCCATCAAGAAGCTGGAGAAGCTGTTCAAGAATTTTGACGAGTACTCTAG
CGCCGGCATCTTTGTGAAGAACGGCCCCGCCATCAGCACAATCTCCAAGGATATCTTCGGCGAGTGGAAC
GTGATCCGGGACAAGTGGAATGCCGAGTATGACGATATCCACCTGAAGAAGAAGGCCGTGGTGACCGAGA
AGTACGAGGACGATCGGAGAAAGTCCTTCAAGAAGATCGGCTCCTTTTCTCTGGAGCAGCTGCAGGAGTA
CGCCGACGCCGATCTGTCTGTGGTGGAGAAGCTGAAGGAGATCATCATCCAGAAGGTGGATGAGATCTAC
AAGGTGTATGGCTCCTCTGAGAAGCTGTTCGACGCCGATTTTGTGCTGGAGAAGAGCCTGAAGAAGAACG
ACGCCGTGGTGGCCATCATGAAGGACCTGCTGGATTCTGTGAAGAGCTTCGAGAATTACATCAAGGCCTT
CTTTGGCGAGGGCAAGGAGACAAACAGGGACGAGTCCTTCTATGGCGATTTTGTGCTGGCCTACGACATC
CTGCTGAAGGTGGACCACATCTACGATGCCATCCGCAATTATGTGACCCAGAAGCCCTACTCTAAGGATA
AGTTCAAGCTGTATTTTCAGAACCCTCAGTTCATGGGCGGCTGGGACAAGGATAAGGAGACAGACTATCG
GGCCACCATCCTGAGATACGGCTCCAAGTACTATCTGGCCATCATGGATAAGAAGTACGCCAAGTGCCTG
CAGAAGATCGACAAGGACGATGTGAACGGCAATTACGAGAAGATCAACTATAAGCTGCTGCCCGGCCCTA
ATAAGATGCTGCCAAAGGTGTTCTTTTCTAAGAAGTGGATGGCCTACTATAACCCCAGCGAGGACATCCA
GAAGATCTACAAGAATGGCACATTCAAGAAGGGCGATATGTTTAACCTGAATGACTGTCACAAGCTGATC
GACTTCTTTAAGGATAGCATCTCCCGGTATCCAAAGTGGTCCAATGCCTACGATTTCAACTTTTCTGAGA
CAGAGAAGTATAAGGACATCGCCGGCTTTTACAGAGAGGTGGAGGAGCAGGGCTATAAGGTGAGCTTCGA
GTCTGCCAGCAAGAAGGAGGTGGATAAGCTGGTGGAGGAGGGCAAGCTGTATATGTTCCAGATCTATAAC
AAGGACTTTTCCGATAAGTCTCACGGCACACCCAATCTGCACACCATGTACTTCAAGCTGCTGTTTGACG
AGAACAATCACGGACAGATCAGGCTGAGCGGAGGAGCAGAGCTGTTCATGAGGCGCGCCTCCCTGAAGAA
GGAGGAGCTGGTGGTGCACCCAGCCAACTCCCCTATCGCCAACAAGAATCCAGATAATCCCAAGAAAACC
ACAACCCTGTCCTACGACGTGTATAAGGATAAGAGGTTTTCTGAGGACCAGTACGAGCTGCACATCCCAA
TCGCCATCAATAAGTGCCCCAAGAACATCTTCAAGATCAATACAGAGGTGCGCGTGCTGCTGAAGCACGA
CGATAACCCCTATGTGATCGGCATCGATAGGGGCGAGCGCAATCTGCTGTATATCGTGGTGGTGGACGGC
AAGGGCAACATCGTGGAGCAGTATTCCCTGAACGAGATCATCAACAACTTCAACGGCATCAGGATCAAGA
CAGATTACCACTCTCTGCTGGACAAGAAGGAGAAGGAGAGGTTCGAGGCCCGCCAGAACTGGACCTCCAT
CGAGAATATCAAGGAGCTGAAGGCCGGCTATATCTCTCAGGTGGTGCACAAGATCTGCGAGCTGGTGGAG
AAGTACGATGCCGTGATCGCCCTGGAGGACCTGAACTCTGGCTTTAAGAATAGCCGCGTGAAGGTGGAGA
AGCAGGTGTATCAGAAGTTCGAGAAGATGCTGATCGATAAGCTGAACTACATGGTGGACAAGAAGTCTAA
TCCTTGTGCAACAGGCGGCGCCCTGAAGGGCTATCAGATCACCAATAAGTTCGAGAGCTTTAAGTCCATG
TCTACCCAGAACGGCTTCATCTTTTACATCCCTGCCTGGCTGACATCCAAGATCGATCCATCTACCGGCT
TTGTGAACCTGCTGAAAACCAAGTATACCAGCATCGCCGATTCCAAGAAGTTCATCAGCTCCTTTGACAG
GATCATGTACGTGCCCGAGGAGGATCTGTTCGAGTTTGCCCTGGACTATAAGAACTTCTCTCGCACAGAC
GCCGATTACATCAAGAAGTGGAAGCTGTACTCCTACGGCAACCGGATCAGAATCTTCCGGAATCCTAAGA
AGAACAACGTGTTCGACTGGGAGGAGGTGTGCCTGACCAGCGCCTATAAGGAGCTGTTCAACAAGTACGG
CATCAATTATCAGCAGGGCGATATCAGAGCCCTGCTGTGCGAGCAGTCCGACAAGGCCTTCTACTCTAGC
TTTATGGCCCTGATGAGCCTGATGCTGCAGATGCGGAACAGCATCACAGGCCGCACCGACGTGGATTTTC
TGATCAGCCCTGTGAAGAACTCCGACGGCATCTTCTACGATAGCCGGAACTATGAGGCCCAGGAGAATGC
CATCCTGCCAAAGAACGCCGACGCCAATGGCGCCTATAACATCGCCAGAAAGGTGCTGTGGGCCATCGGC
CAGTTCAAGAAGGCCGAGGACGAGAAGCTGGATAAGGTGAAGATCGCCATCTCTAACAAGGAGTGGCTGG
AGTACGCCCAGACCAGCGTGAAGCACAAAAGGCCGGCGGCCACGAAAAAGGCCGGCCAGGCAAAAAAGAA
AAAGGGATCCTACCCATACGATGTTCCAGATTACGCTTATCCCTACGACGTGCCTGATTATGCATACCCA
TATGATGTCCCCGACTATGCCCCGGCAGCTAAGAGGGTGAAACTGGATGGCGGTAGCGGCGGAGGCCCCG
CCGCCAAGCGCGTGAAGCTGGACCTCGAGCACCACCACCACCACCACTGAGATCCGGCTGCTAACAAAGC
CCGAAAGGAAGCTGAGTTGGCTGCTGCCACCGCTGAGCAATAACTAGCATAACCCCTTGGGGCCTCTAAA
CGGGTCTTGAGGGGTTTTTTGCTGAAAGGAGGAACTATATCCGGATTGGCGAATGGG
[124 nt withheld, positions 5238-5361]
C
[91 nt withheld, positions 5363-5453]
A
[49 nt withheld, positions 5455-5503]
CCTTTGACGTTGGAGTCCACGTTCTTT
[37 nt withheld, positions 5531-5567]
ACCCTATCTCGGTCTATTCTTTTGATTTATAAGGGATTTTGCCGATTTCGGCCTATTGGTTAAAAAATGA
GCTGATTTAACAAAAATTTAACGCGAATTTTAACAAAATATTAACGCTTACAATTTAGGTGGCACTTTTC
GGGGAAATGTGCGCGGAACCCCTATTTGTTTATTTTTCTAAATACATTCAAATATGTATCCGCTCATGAG
ACAATAACCCTGATAAATGCTTCAATAATATTGAAAAAGGAAGAGTATGAGTATTCAACATTTCCGTGTC
GCCCTTATTCCCTTTTTTGCGGCATTTTGCCTTCCTGTTTTTGCTCACCCAGAAACGCTGGTGAAAGTAA
AAGATGCTGAAGATCAGTTGGGTGCACGAGTGGGTTACATCGAACTGGATCTCAACAGCGGTAAGATCCT
TGAGAGTTTTCGCCCCGAAGAACGTTTTCCAATGATGAGCACTTTTAAAGTTCTGCTATGTGGCGCGGTA
TTATCCCGTATTGACGCCGGGCAAGAGCAACTCGGTCGCCGCATACACTATTCTCAGAATGACTTGGTTG
AGTACTCACCAGTCACAGAAAAGCATCTTACGGATGGCATGACAGTAAGAGAATTATGCAGTGCTGCCAT
AACCATGAGTGATAACACTGCGGCCAACTTACTTCTGACAACGATCGGAGGACCGAAGGAGCTAACCGCT
TTTTTGCACAACATGGGGGATCATGTAACTCGCCTTGATCGTTGGGAACCGGAGCTGAATGAAGCCATAC
CAAACGACGAGCGTGACACCACGATGCCTGYAGCAATGGCAACAACGTTGCGCAAACTATTAACTGGCGA
ACTACTTACTCTAGCTTCCCGGCAACAATTAATAGACTGGATGGAGGCGGATAAAGTTGCAGGACCACTT
CTGCGCTCGGCCCTTCCGGCTGGCTGGTTTATTGCTGATAAATCTGGAGCCGGTGAGCGTGGGTCTCGCG
GTATCATTGCAGCACTGGGGCCAGATGGTAAGCCCTCCCGTATCGTAGTTATCTACACGACGGGGAGTCA
GGCAACTATGGATGAACGAAATAGACAGATCGCTGAGATAGGTGCCTCACTGATTAAGCATTGGTAACTG
TCAGACCAAGTTTACTCATATATACTTTAGATTGATTTAAAACTTCATTTTTAATTTAAAAGGATCTAGG
TGAAGATCCTTTTTGATAATCTCATGACCAAAATCCCTTAACGTGAGTTTTCGTTCCACTGAGCGTCAGA
CCCCGTAGAAAAGATCAAAGGATCTTCTTGAGATCCTTTTTTTCTGCGCGTAATCTGCTGCTTGCAAACA
AAAAAACCACCGCTACCAGCGGTGGTTTGTTTGCCGGATCAAGAGCTACCAACTCTTTTTCCGAAGGTAA
CTGGCTTCAGCAGAGCGCAGATACCAAATACTGTYCTTCTAGTGTAGCCGTAGTTAGGCCACCACTTCAA
GAACTCTGTAGCACCGCCTACATACCTCGCTCTGCTAATCCTGTTACCAGTGGCTGCTGCCAGTGGCGAT
AAGTCGTGTCTTACCGGGTTGGACTCAAGACGATAGTTACCGGATAAGGCGCAGCGGTCGGGCTGAACGG
GGGGTTCGTGCACACAGCCCAGCTTGGAGCGAACGACCTACACCGAACTGAGATACCTACAGCGTGAGCT
ATGAGAAAGCGCCACGCTTCCCGAAGGGAGAAAGGCGGACAGGTATCCGGTAAGCGGCAGGGTCGGAACA
GGAGAGCGCACGAGGGAGCTTCCAGGGGGAAACGCCTGGTATCTTTATAGTCCTGTCGGGTTTCGCCACC
TCTGACTTGAGCGTCGATTTTTGTGATGCTCGTCAGGGGGGCGGAGCCTATGGAAAAACGCCAGCAACGC
GGCCTTTTTACGGTTCCTGGCCTTTTGCTGGCCTTTTGCTCACATGTTCTTTCCTGCGTTATCCCCTGAT
TCTGTGGATAACCGTATTACCGCCTTTGAGTGAGCTGATACCGCTCGCCGCAGCCGAACGACCGAGCGCA
GCGAGTCAGTGAGCGAGGAAGCGGAAGAGCGCCTGATGCGGTATTTTCTCCTTACGCATCTGTGCGGTAT
TTCACACCGCAATGGTGCACTCTCAGTACAATCTGCTCTGATGCCGCATAGTTAAGCCAGTATACACTCC
GCTATCGCTACGTGACTGGGTCATGGCTGCGCCCCGACACCCGCCAACACCCGCTGACGCGCCCTGACGG
GCTTGTCTGCTCCCGGCATCCGCTTACAGACAAGCTGTGACCGTCTCCGGGAGCTGCATGTGTCAGAGGT
TTTCACCGTCATCACCGAAACGCGCGAGGCAGCTGCGGTAAAGCTCATCAGCGTGGTCGTGAAGCGATTC
ACAGATGTCTGCCTGTTCATCCGCGTCCAGCTCGTTGAGTTTCTCCAGAAGCGTTAATGTCTGGCTTCTG
ATAAAGCGGGCCATGTTAAGGGCGGTTTTTTCCTGTTTGGTCACTGATGCCTCCGTGTAAGGGGGATTTC
TGTTCATGGGGGTAATGATACCGATGAAACGAGAGAGGATGCTCACGATACGGGTTACTGATGATGAACA
TGCCCGGTTACTGGAACGTTGTGAGGGTAAACAACTGGCGGTATGGATGCGGCGGGACCAGAGAAAAATC
ACTCAGGGTCAATGCCAGCGCTTCGTTAATACAGATGTAGGTGTTCCACAGGGTAGCCAGCAGCATCCTG
CGATGCAGATCCGGAACATAATGGTGCAGGGCGCTGACTTCCGCGTTTCCAGACTTTACGAAACACGGAA
ACCGAAGACCATTCATGTTGTTGCTCAGGTCGCAGACGTTTTGCAGCAGCAGTCGCTTCACGTTCGCTCG
CGTATCGGTGATTCATTCTGCTAACCAGTAAGGCAACCCCGCCAGCCTAGCCGGGTCCTCAACGACAGGA
GCACGATCATGCGCACCCGTGGGGCCGCCATGCCGGCGATAATGGCCTGCTTCTCGCCGAAACGTTTGGT
GGCGGGACCAGTGACGAAGGCTTGAGCGAGGGCGTGCAAGATTCCGAATACCGCAAGCGACAGGCCGATC
ATCGTCGCGCTCCAGCGAAAGCGGTCCTCGCCGAAAATGACCCAGAGCGCTGCCGGCACCTGTCCTACGA
GTTGCATGATAAAGAAGACAGTCATAAGTGCGGCGACGATAGTCATGCCCCGCGCCCACCGGAAGGAGCT
GACTGGGTTGAAGGCTCTCAAGGGCATCGGTCGAGATCCCGGTGCCTAATGAGTGAGCTAACTTACATTA
ATTGCGTTGCGCTCACTGCCCGCTTTCCAGTCGGGAAACCTGTCGTGCCAGCTGCATTAATGAATCGGCC
AACGCGCGGGGAGAGGCGGTTTGCGTATTGGGCGCCAGGGTGGTTTTTCTTTTCACCAGTGAGACGGGCA
ACAGCTGATTGCCCTTCACCGCCTGGCCCTGAGAGAGTTGCAGCAAGCGGTCCACGCTGGTTTGCCCCAG
CAGGCGAAAATCCTGTTTGATGGTGGTTAACGGCGGGATATAACATGAGCTGTCTTCGGTATCGTCGTAT
CCCACTACCGAGATATCCGCACCAACGCGCAGCCCGGACTCGGTAATGGCGCGCATTGCGCCCAGCGCCA
TCTGATCGTTGGCAACCAGCATCGCAGTGGGAACGATGCCCTCATTC
